>Addgene plasmid #116587 | pHAGE-PIK3R1-E439delE | addgene full sequence | sequence record 256994 | Addgene NGS Result
CTTCCAGAGGAACTGCTTCCTTCACGACATTCAACAGACCTTGCATTCCTTTGGCGAGAGGGGAAAGACC
CCTAGGAATGCTCGTCAAGAAGACAGGGCCAGGTTTCCGGGCCCTCACATTGCCAAAAGACGGCAATATG
GTGGAAAATAACATATAGACAAACGCACACCGGCCTTATTCCAAGCGGCTTCGGCCAGTAACGTTAGGGG
GGGGGGAGGGATCTCATTACTAACCGGTACGCGTAGAATCGAGACCGAGGAGAGGGTTAGGGATAGGCTT
ACCTTCGAACCGCGGGCCCTCTAGACTCGAGCGGCCGCCACTGTGCTGGATATCAACCACTTTGTACAAG
AAAGTTGGGCATCGCCTCTGCTGTGCATATACTGGGTAGGCTAGTGTGACATTGAGGGAGTCGTTGTGCT
GCACAAGGGAGGTGTGTTGGTAATGTAGCACCAGTTCTTTCAGAGAGCTGTACAAGTTATAGGGCTCGGC
AAAGCCATAGCCAGTTGCTGTTTTGTTTATGACACAATGCTTTACTTCGCCGTCCACCACTACAGAGCAG
GCATAGCAGCCCTGTTTACTGCTCTCCCGGACAAGAAAAGTGCCATCTCGCTTCCCTCGCAACAGGTTTT
CAGCTTTGTTTCGGTTGCTGCTTCCAACATTCCATGTCTTCTCATCATGATGGGGCAAATCTTCATCATC
TTCCACCAGTGAATATTGGTCTTCAGTGTTTTCATTGCCCAACCACTCGTTCAACTTCTTTTGCCGAACA
CCTTTTTGAGTCAACCACATCAAGTATTGGTCTCTCGTCTTTCTCAGCTGGATAAGGTCTGGTTTAATGC
TGTTCATACGTTTGTCAATTTCTCGATACTCAGCTGCCTGCTTCTTCAAGTCTTCTTCCAATCTTCTTCT
ACTGTCAATAATTTCACTGATTCGAGACTTCAACTTATCATAATTATGCATAATCCTTTGTATTTCTTTC
TCATTGCCTTCACGTTTAAACTTTTCTATGTATTCTTTGCTGTACCGCTCTTGGGTCTGGCACTGTTCTT
CAAATATTTTTATGGTTTCATTAAATGCTTCAATAGCTGTCCTTTTCATTTGGATTTCCTGGGATGTGCG
GGTATATTCTTCATATAATCTATCATATTCTCGACTTTTTTCTTGAAACTGAGTGTTATATTCATGTAAT
TTTTTCCCTACAGCTTCAATATTATCTTTGACAACTTGATCCTGTTGGTATTTGGATACTGGATAAAGTA
ATTTCACATCCAATTTGGGATTATACTGAGCTAGAGATTCATTCCGGTAGTGGTTTATTAATTCAACCAC
AGAACTGAAGGTTAATGGGTCAGAGAAGCCATATTTCCCATCTCGATGAAATATTTTGATTAATTTGTTA
TTTCCCCCTTTCCTTAGTGTAAGAGTATAATCACCATGCATTTTAGTAGACGCATCTCGTACCAAAAAGG
TCCCGTCTGCTGTATCTCGAAGTTTTTCATTCACTTCTTCCCTCGAGATATCTCCCCAGTACCATTCAGC
ATCTTGTAAGGACATATTGTTATTCATACCGTTGTTGGCTACAGTAGTAGGTTTTGGTGGTTTAGGAGGC
AGTGCTGGTGCAGGCTGTCGTTCATTCCATTCAGTTGAGATTAAAATTTCTATAACTTTTATGAGGTTTT
CAGTATTATCAGAGCTGGCTGCTGAGAATCTGAAAAGCATAGGGCTGAAAATTTCAGAGAGTACTCTTGC
ATTCAACAGATTTTTGCTGGAGGTTTGAGAGAGCTTGAAGAAATGTTTTAACAAATACTGAAGCGTAAGC
CAATACTGATGAGGTATGCTAGGCGACCTAATAAGCTTCTTCAATAGCTGAATATATTCTTCGGAGCTTT
GTACTTCTGGAGCTAAAGAAATCATTTCACTGTAAACGGCTGCTGGAATGACAGGATTTGGTAAGTCCAG
GAGATAGCGTTTGAAAGCGTCAGCCAAAACGTGCACATCGATCATTTCCAAGTCCACGGAGGGTGTATCA
CAATCAAGAAGCTGTCGTAATTCTGCCAGGTTGCTGGAGCTCTGTGTTCTGTATAGAGTTGAACATTCCA
GACCTTTCTTTTCAATGGCTTCCACGAGCTTGATAAGAAGAGGCGGGGCAATGTCAGGAGGGGCAAACTG
CTCTGCAAGATCCGGGAGAGTCAAAGCTTGTTGTTCAACATCTGCTTCAGTTTTCGAAGAACCTGGTGCA
ACAGGAAGAGGCCGAGGTGGCCGGGGCTTTGGTGTGGGAGGCGAGATTTTTTTCCTTCCAATATATTCTA
CATAAGTTCCCGGAAAGTCCCCCCTTTCCCCTGTGGTTTCATTATAGCCATTTAACCAGCCAATTTCTTC
AGGCCTGGCTTCCTGTCCATCACTGAATCCAAGAGCTACTAAGGACCCTTTATTCACAGTCAATATGTCA
CCCAAGTGCAAGTCAATATCTTCTTCTCTTTCCTTTTTATAATCATACAGCGCTCTGTACTGGTACCCCT
CAGCACTAGCGTAATCTGGAACATCGTATGGGTAAACCATGCCAACTTTTTTGTACAAACTTGTTGATAT
CTGCAGGGCCGCTTCACGACACCTGAAATGGAAGAAAAAAACTTTGAACCACTGTCTGAGGCTTGAGAAT
GAACCAAGATCCAAACTCAAAAAGGGCAAATTCCAAGGAGAATTACATCAAGTGCCAAGCTGGCCTAACT
TCAGTCTCCACCCACTCAGTGTGGGGAAACTCCATCGCATAAAACCCCTCCCCCCAACCTAAAGACGACG
TACTCCAAAAGCTCGAGAACTAATCGAGGTGCCTGGACGGCGCCCGGTACTCCGTGGAGTCACATGAAGC
GACGGCTGAGGACGGAAAGGCCCTTTTCCTTTGTGTGGGTGACTCACCCGCCCGCTCTCCCGAGCGCCGC
GTCCTCCATTTTGAGCTCCCTGCAGCAGGGCCGGGAAGCGGCCATCTTTCCGCTCACGCAACTGGTGCCG
ACCGGGCCAGCCTTGCCGCCCAGGGCGGGGCGATACACGGCGGCGCGAGGCCAGGCACCAGAGCAGGCCG
GCCAGCTTGAGACTACCCCCGTCCGATTCTCGGTGGCCGCGCTCGCAGGCCCCGCCTCGCCGAACATGTG
CGCTGGGACGCACGGGCCCCGTCGCCGCCCGCGGCCCCAAAAACCGAAATACCAGTGTGCAGATCTTGGC
CCGCATTTACAAGACTATCTTGCCAGAAAAAAAGCGTCGCAGCAGGTCATCAAAAATTTTAAATGGCTAG
AGACTTATCGAAAGCAGCGAGACAGGCGCGAAGGTGCCACCAGATTCGCACGCGGCGGCCCCAGCGCCCA
GGCCAGGCCTCAACTCAAGCACGAGGCGAAGGGGCTCCTTAAGCGCAAGGCCTCGAACTCTCCCACCCAC
TTCCAACCCGAAGCTCGGGATCAAGAATCACGTACTGCAGCCAGGTGGAAGTAATTCAAGGCACGCAAGG
GCCATAACCCGTAAAGAGGCCAGGCCCGCGGGAACCACACACGGCACTTACCTGTGTTCTGGCGGCAAAC
CCGTTGCGAAAAAGAACGTTCACGGCGACTACTGCACTTATATACGGTTCTCCCCCACCCTCGGGAAAAA
GGCGGAGCCAGTACACGACATCACTTTCCCAGTTTACCCCGCGCCACCTTCTCTAGGCACCGGTTCAATT
GCCGACCCCTCCCCCCAACTTCTCGGGGACTGTGGGCGATGTGCGCTCTGCCCACTGACGGGCACCGGAG
CCTCACGACTAGTCCAAACTGGATCTCTGCTGTCCCTGTAATAAACCCGAAAATTTTGAATTTTTGTAAT
TTGTTTTTGTAATTCTTTAGTTTGTATGTCTGTTGCTATTATGTCTACTATTCTTTCCCCTGCACTGTAC
CCCCCAATCCCCCCTTTTCTTTTAAAATTGTGGATGAATACTGCCATTTGTGAATTCGGCGATACCGTCG
AGATCCGTTCACTAATCGAATGGATCTGTCTCTGTCTCTCTCTCCACCTTCTTCTTCTATTCCTTCGGGC
CTGTCGGGTCCCCTCGGGGTTGGGAGGTGGGTCTGAAACGATAATGGTGAATATCCCTGCCTAACTCTAT
TCACTATAGAAAGTACAGCAAAAACTATTCTTAAACCTACCAAGCCTCCTACTATCATTATGAATAATTT
TATATACCACAGCCAATTTGTTATGTTAAACCAATTCCACAAACTTGCCCATTTATCTAATTCCAATAAT
TCTTGTTCATTCTTTTCTTGCTGGTTTTGCGATTCTTCAATTAAGGAGTGTATTAAGCTTGTGTAATTGT
TAATTTCTCTGTCCCACTCCATCCAGGTCGTGTGATTCCAAATCTGTTCCAGAGATTTATTACTCCAACT
AGCATTCCAAGGCACAGCAGTGGTGCAAATGAGTTTTCCAGAGCAACCCCAAATCCCCAGGAGCTGTTGA
TCCTTTAGGTATCTTTCCACAGCCAGGATTCTTGCCTGGAGCTGCTTGATGCCCCAGACTGTGAGTTGCA
ACAGATGCTGTTGCGCCTCAATAGCCCTCAGCAAATTGTTCTGCTGCTGCACTATACCAGACAATAATTG
TCTGGCCTGTACCGTCAGCGTCATTGACGCTGCGCCCATAGTGCTTCCTGCTGCTCCCAAGAACCCAAGG
AACAAAGCTCCTATTCCCACTGCTCTTTTTTCTCTCTGCACCACTCTTCTCTTTGCCTTGGTGGGTGCTA
CTCCTAATGGTTCAATTTTTACTACTTTATATTTATATAATTCACTTCTCCAATTGTCCCTCATATCTCC
TCCTCCAGGTCTGAAGATCAGCGGCCGGCCGCTTGCTGTGCGGTGGTCTTACTTTTGTTTTGCTCTTCCT
CTATCTTGTCTAAAGCTTCCTTGGTGTCTTTTATCTCTATCCTTTGATGCACACAATAGAGGGTTGCTAC
TGTATTATATAATGATCTAAGTTCTTCTGATCCTGTCTGAAGGGATGGTTGTAGCTGTCCCAGTATTTGT
CTACAGCCTTCTGATGTTTCTAACAGGCCAGGATTAACTGCGAATCGTTCTAGCTCCCTGCTTGCCCATA
CTATATGTTTTAATTTATATTTTTTCTTTCCCCCTGGCCTTAACCGAATTTTTTCCCATCGCGATCTAAT
TCTCCCCCGCTTAATACTGACGCTCTCGCACCCATCTCTCTCCTTCTAGCCTCCGCTAGTCAAAATTTTT
GGCGTACTCACCAGTCGCCGCCCCTCGCCTCTTGCCGTGCGCGCTTCAGCAAGCCGAGTCCTGCGTCGAG
AGAGCTCCTCTGGTTTCCCTTTCGCTTTCAAGTCCCTGTTCGGGCGCCACTGCTAGAGATTTTCCACACT
GACTAAAAGGGTCTGAGGGATCTCTAGTTACCAGAGTCACACAACAGACGGGCACACACTACTTGAAGCA
CTCAAGGCAAGCTTTATTGAGGCTTAAGCAGTGGGTTCCCTAGTTAGCCAGAGAGCTCCCAGGCTCAGAT
CTGGTCTAACCAGAGAGACCCAGTACAGGCAAAAAGCAGCTGCTTATATGCAGGATCTGAGGGCTCGCCA
CTCCCCAGTCCCGCCCAGGCCACGCCTCCCTGGAAAGTCCCCAGCGGAAAGTCCCTTGTAGCAAGCTCGA
TATCAGCAGTTCTTGAAGTACTCCGGATGCAGCTCTCGGGCCACGTGATGAAATGCTAGGCGGCTGTCAA
ACCTCCACTCTAACACTTCTCTCTCCGGGTCATCCATCCCATGCAGGCTCACAGGGTGTAACAAGCTGGT
GTTCTCTCCTTTATTGGCCTCTTCTACCTTATCTGGCTCAACTGGTACTAGCTTGTAGCACCATCCAAAG
GTCAGTGGATATCTGACCCCTGGCCCTGGTGTGTAGTTCTGCTAATCAGGGAAGTAGCCTTGTGTGTGGT
AGATCCACAGATCAAGGATATCTTGTCTTCTTTGGGAGTGAATTAGCCCTTCCAACTACTAAGTTTGTAG
TACATATTTAACAAATACAATTTCTTTAAAATGAAAATAATTCAGAGGAATCACAGGTTTAGAGTAAATG
AAACCACAGGTAATTGGCAGTGGTAATAGGGTATGGGGTGGGAAGTTTGGGATGATTTTGGTTAGCTTGA
GTTATCCAGTTGATCCAGACATGATAAGATACATTGATGAGTTTGGACAAACCACAACTAGAATGCAGTG
AAAAAAATGCTTTATTTGTGAAATTCGTAATCATGTCATAGCTGTTTCCTGTGTGAAATTGTTATCCGCT
CACAATTCCACACAACATACGAGCCGGAAGCATAAAGTGTAAAGCCTGGGGTGCCTAATGAGTGAGCTAA
CTCACATTAATTGCGTTGCGCTCACTGCCCGCTTTCCAGTCGGGAAACCTGTCGTGCCACGGGGAGCTTT
TTGCAAAAGCCTAGGCCTCCAAAAAAGCCTCCTCACTACTTCTGGAATAGCTCAGAGGCCGAGGCGGCCT
CGGCCTCTGCATAAATAAAAAAAATTAGTCAGCCATGAGCTTGCTGCATTAATGAATCGGCCAACGCGCG
GGGAGAGGCGGTTTGCGTATTGGGCGCTCTTCCGCTTCCTCGCTCACTGACTCGCTGCGCTCGGTCGTTC
GGCTGCGGCGAGCGGTATCAGCTCACTCAAAGGCGGTAATACGGTTATCCACAGAATCAGGGGATAACGC
AGGAAAGAACATGTGAGCAAAAGGCCAGCAAAAGGCCAGGAACCGTAAAAAGGCCGCGTTGCTGGCGTTT
TTCCATAGGCTCCGCCCCCCTGACGAGCATCACAAAAATCGACGCTCAAGTCAGAGGTGGCGAAACCCGA
CAGGACTATAAAGATACCAGGCGTTTCCCCCTGGAAGCTCCCTCGTGCGCTCTCCTGTTCCGACCCTGCC
GCTTACCGGATACCTGTCCGCCTTTCTCCCTTCGGGAAGCGTGGCGCTTTCTCATAGCTCACGCTGTAGG
TATCTCAGTTCGGTGTAGGTCGTTCGCTCCAAGCTGGGCTGTGTGCACGAACCCCCCGTTCAGCCCGACC
GCTGCGCCTTATCCGGTAACTATCGTCTTGAGTCCAACCCGGTAAGACACGACTTATCGCCACTGGCAGC
AGCCACTGGTAACAGGATTAGCAGAGCGAGGTATGTAGGCGGTGCTACAGAGTTCTTGAAGTGGTGGCCT
AACTACGGCTACACTAGAAGAACAGTATTTGGTATCTGCGCTCTGCTGAAGCCAGTTACCTTCGGAAAAA
GAGTTGGTAGCTCTTGATCCGGCAAACAAACCACCGCTGGTAGCGGTGGTTTTTTTGTTTGCAAGCAGCA
GATTACGCGCAGAAAAAAAGGATCTCAAGAAGATCCTTTGATCTTTTCTACGGGGTCTGACGCTCAGTGG
AACGAAAACTCACGTTAAGGGATTTTGGTCATGAGATTATCAAAAAGGATCTTCACCTAGATCCTTTTAA
ATTAAAAATGAAGTTTTAAATCAATCTAAAGTATATATGAGTAAACTTGGTCTGACAGTTACCAATGCTT
AATCAGTGAGGCACCTATCTCAGCGATCTGTCTATTTCGTTCATCCATAGTTGCCTGACTCCCCGTCGTG
TAGATAACTACGATACGGGAGGGCTTACCATCTGGCCCCAGTGCTGCAATGATACCGCGAGACCCACGCT
CACCGGCTCCAGATTTATCAGCAATAAACCAGCCAGCCGGAAGGGCCGAGCGCAGAAGTGGTCCTGCAAC
TTTATCCGCCTCCATCCAGTCTATTAATTGTTGCCGGGAAGCTAGAGTAAGTAGTTCGCCAGTTAATAGT
TTGCGCAACGTTGTTGCCATTGCTACAGGCATCGTGGTGTCACGCTCGTCGTTTGGTATGGCTTCATTCA
GCTCCGGTTCCCAACGATCAAGGCGAGTTACATGATCCCCCATGTTGTGCAAAAAAGCGGTTAGCTCCTT
CGGTCCTCCGATCGTTGTCAGAAGTAAGTTGGCCGCAGTGTTATCACTCATGGTTATGGCAGCACTGCAT
AATTCTCTTACTGTCATGCCATCCGTAAGATGCTTTTCTGTGACTGGTGAGTACTCAACCAAGTCATTCT
GAGAATAGTGTATGCGGCGACCGAGTTGCTCTTGCCCGGCGTCAACACGGGATAATACCGCGCCACATAG
CAGAACTTTAAAAGTGCTCATCATTGGAAAACGTTCTTCGGGGCGAAAACTCTCAAGGATCTTACCGCTG
TTGAGATCCAGTTCGATGTAACCCACTCGTGCACCCAACTGATCTTCAGCATCTTTTACTTTCACCAGCG
TTTCTGGGTGAGCAAAAACAGGAAGGCAAAATGCCGCAAAAAAGGGAATAAGGGCGACACGGAAATGTTG
AATACTCATACTCTTCCTTTTTCAATATTATTGAAGCATTTATCAGGGTTATTGTCTCATGAGCGGATAC
ATATTTGAATGTATTTAGAAAAATAAACAAATAGGGGTTCCGCGCACATTTCCCCGAAAAGTGCCACCTG
ACGTCTAAGAAACCATTATTATCATGACATTAACCTATAAAAATAGGCGTATCACGAGGCCCTTTCGTCT
TCAAGAATGATCTAGCCCTTTCCTTAATTAACCCGGGCCTCTCACTCTCTGATATTCATTTCTTTGCAAG
TTATAAATACTGAATAATAAGATGACATGAACTACTACTGCTAGAGATTTTCCACACTGACTAAAAGGGT
CTGAGGGATCTCTAGTTACCAGAGTCACACAACAGACGGGCACACACTACTTGAAGCACTCAAGGCAAGC
TTTATTGAGGCTTAAGCAGTGGGTTCCCTAGTTAGCCAGAGAGCTCCCAGGCTCAGATCTGGTCTAACCA
GAGAGACCCAGTACAAGCAAAAAGCAGATCTTGTCTTCGTTGGGAGTGAATTAGCCCTTCCAGTCCCCCC
TTTTCTTTTAAAAAGTGGCTAAGATCTACAGCTGCCTTGTAAGTCATTGGTCTTAAAGGATCTCAGGCGG
GGAGGCGGCCCAAAGGGAGATCCGACTCGTCTGAGGGCGAAGGCGAAGACGCGGAAGAGGCCGCAGAGCC
GGCAGCAGGCCGCGGGAAGGAAGGTCCGCTGGATTGAGGGCCGAAGGGACGTAGCAGAAGGACGTCCCGC
GCAGAATCCAGGTGGCAACACAGGCGAGCAGCCAAGGAAAGGACGATGATTTCCCCGACAACACCACGGA
ATTGTCAGTGCCCAACAGCCGAGCCCCTGTCCAGCAGCGGGCAAGGCAGGCGGCGATGAGTTCCGCCGTG
GCAATAGGGAGGGGGAAAGCGAAAGTCCCGGAAAGGAGCTGACAGGTGGTGGCAATGCCCCAACCAGTGG
GGGTTGCGTCAGCAAACACAGTGCACACCACGCCACGTTGCCTGACAACGGGCCACAACTCCTCATAAAG
AGACAGCAACCAGGATTTATACAAGGAGGAGAAAATGAAAGCCATACGGGAAGCAATAGCATGATACAAA
GGCATTAAAGCAGCGTATCCACATAGCGTAAAAGGAGCAACATAGTTAAGAATACCAGTCAATCTTTCAC
AAATTTTGTAATCCAGAGGTTGATTAGGATCTATCGATTTACTTGTACAGCTCGTCCATGCCGAGAGTGA
TCCCGGCGGCGGTCACGAACTCCAGCAGGACCATGTGATCGCGCTTCTCGTTGGGGTCTTTGCTCAGGGC
GGACTGGGTGCTCAGGTAGTGGTTGTCGGGCAGCAGCACGGGGCCGTCGCCGATGGGGGTGTTCTGCTGG
TAGTGGTCGGCGAGCTGCACGCTGCCGTCCTCGATGTTGTGGCGGATCTTGAAGTTCACCTTGATGCCGT
TCTTCTGCTTGTCGGCCATGATATAGACGTTGTGGCTGTTGTAGTTGTACTCCAGCTTGTGCCCCAGGAT
GTTGCCGTCCTCCTTGAAGTCGATGCCCTTCAGCTCGATGCGGTTCACCAGGGTGTCGCCCTCGAACTTC
ACCTCGGCGCGGGTCTTGTAGTTGCCGTCGTCCTTGAAGAAGATGGTGCGCTCCTGGACGTAGCCTTCGG
GCATGGCGGACTTGAAGAAGTCGTGCTGCTTCATGTGGTCGGGGTAGCGGCTGAAGCACTGCACGCCGTA
GGTCAGGGTGGTCACGAGGGTGGGCCAGGGCACGGGCAGCTTGCCGGTGGTGCAGATGAACTTCAGGGTC
AGCTTGCCGTAGGTGGCATCGCCCTCGCCCTCGCCGGACACGCTGAACTTGTGGCCGTTTACGTCGCCGT
CCAGCTCGACCAGGATGGGCACCACCCCGGTGAACAGCTCCTCGCCCTTGCTCACCATATGTGTGGCCAT
ATTATCATCGTGTTTTTCAAAGGAAAACCACGTCCCCGTGGTTCGGGGGGCCTAGACGTTTTTTTAACCT
CGACTAAACACATGTAAAGCATGTGCACCGAGGCCCCAGATCAGATCCCATACAATGGGGTACCTTCTGG
GCATCCTTCAGCCCCTTGTTGAATACGCTTGAGGAGAGCCATTTGACTCTTTCCACAACTATCCAACTCA
CAACGTGGCACTGGGGTTGTGCCGCCTTTGCAGGTGTATCTTATACACGTGGCTTTTGGCCGCAGAGGCA
CCTGTCGCCAGGTGGGGGGTTCCGCTGCCTGCAAAGGGTCGCTACAGACGTTGTTTGTCTTCAAGAAG
Features (pLannotate 1.2.2; 28 found; start..end, strand, type, name):
    242..283     -  CDS            V5 tag: epitope tag from simian virus 5
    336..359     +  protein_bind   attB2: mutant version of attB; recombination site for the Gateway® BP reaction BP Clonase™
    362..2527    -  CDS            PIK3R1: P85A_HUMAN - Also known as GRB1. Experimental evidence at protein level: Swiss-Prot protein existence level 1. Binds to activated (phosphorylated) protein-Tyr kinases, through its SH2 domain, and acts as an adapter, mediating the association of the p110 catalytic unit to the plasma membrane. Necessary for the insulin-stimulated increase in glucose uptake and glycogen synthesis in insulin-sensitive tissues. Plays an important role in signaling in response to FGFR1, FGFR2, FGFR3, FGFR4, KITLG/SCF, KIT, PDGFRA and PDGFRB. Likewise, plays a role in ITGB2 signaling (PubMed:17626883, PubMed:19805105
   2528..2554    -  CDS            3xHA (fragment): three tandem HA epitope tags
   2566..2583    -  protein_bind   attB1 (fragment): mutant version of attB; core recombination site for the Gateway® BP reaction BP Clonase™
   2604..3782    -  promoter       EF-1α promoter: strong constitutive promoter for human elongation factor EF-1α
   3830..3947    -  misc_feature   cPPT/CTS: central polypurine tract and central termination sequence of HIV-1
   3992..4092    -  CDS            Rev (fragment): human immunodeficiency virus 1 (HIV-1) Rev protein; rev; enhances nuclear export of unspliced and incompletely spliced viral mRNAs
   4469..4702    -  misc_feature   RRE: The Rev response element (RRE) of HIV-1 allows for Rev-dependent mRNA export from the nucleus to the cytoplasm.
   4877..5215    -  CDS            HIV-1 gag (fragment): gag protein from human immunodeficiency virus 1; gag
   5199..5324    -  misc_feature   HIV-1 Ψ: packaging signal of human immunodeficiency virus type 1
   5371..5628    -  LTR            5' LTR (truncated): truncated 5' long terminal repeat (LTR) from HIV-1
   5676..6005    -  CDS            nef (fragment): NEF_HV1BR - Experimental evidence at protein level: Swiss-Prot protein existence level 1. Extracellular Nef protein targets CD4(+) T-lymphocytes for apoptosis by interacting with CXCR4 surface receptors (PubMed:14990729). From Human immunodeficiency virus type 1 group M subtype B (isolate BRU/LAI) (HIV-1).
   6172..6255    -  polyA_signal   SV40 poly(A) signal (fragment): SV40 polyadenylation signal
   6287..6309    -  protein_bind   lac operator (fragment): The lac repressor binds to the lac operator to inhibit transcription in E. coli. This inhibition can be relieved by adding lactose or isopropyl-β-D-thiogalactopyranoside (IPTG). lac repressor encoded by lacI
   6313..6343    -  promoter       lac promoter: promoter for the E. coli lac operon
   6358..6379    -  protein_bind   CAP binding site: CAP binding activates transcription in the presence of cAMP. E. coli catabolite activator protein
   6392..6429    -  CDS            lacI (fragment): lac repressor; lacI; The lac repressor binds to the lac operator to inhibit transcription in E. coli. This inhibition can be relieved by adding lactose or isopropyl-β-D-thiogalactopyranoside (IPTG).
   6454..6547    -  rep_origin     SV40 ori (fragment): SV40 origin of replication
   6553..6607    -  CDS            lacI (fragment): lac repressor; lacI; The lac repressor binds to the lac operator to inhibit transcription in E. coli. This inhibition can be relieved by adding lactose or isopropyl-β-D-thiogalactopyranoside (IPTG).
   6790..7378    -  rep_origin     ori: high-copy-number ColE1/pMB1/pBR322/pUC origin of replication
   7549..8409    -  CDS            AmpR: β-lactamase; bla; confers resistance to ampicillin, carbenicillin, and related antibiotics
   8410..8514    -  promoter       AmpR promoter: bla
   8719..8952    -  LTR            3' LTR (ΔU3): self-inactivating 3' long terminal repeat (LTR) from HIV-1
   8954..9019    -  CDS            nef (fragment): NEF_HV1Z2 - Experimental evidence at protein level: Swiss-Prot protein existence level 1. Extracellular Nef protein targets CD4(+) T-lymphocytes for apoptosis by interacting with CXCR4 surface receptors. From Human immunodeficiency virus type 1 group M subtype D (isolate Z2/CDC-Z34) (HIV-1).
   9027..9615    -  misc_feature   WPRE: woodchuck hepatitis virus posttranscriptional regulatory element
   9629..10348   -  CDS            EGFP: the original enhanced GFP (Yang et al., 1996) mammalian codon-optimized
  10362..116     -  misc_feature   IRES (across the origin): internal ribosome entry site (IRES) of the encephalomyocarditis virus (EMCV)
