[The description below was written by a language model from this plasmid's Addgene catalogue record and pLannotate feature annotations shown in this document.]
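Description:
pHAGE-PIK3R1-E439delE is an HIV-1-derived lentiviral expression plasmid built on the pHAGE backbone. It carries human PIK3R1, which encodes the p85α regulatory subunit of PI3-kinase, with the E439delE mutation, an in-frame deletion of a glutamate residue. In bacteria it is maintained through a high-copy ColE1/pUC-type origin and selected with ampicillin via the AmpR (β-lactamase) cassette. Fragments of lac regulatory sequence, an SV40 origin and an SV40 poly(A) signal are also annotated in the backbone.

The viral transfer cassette is bounded by a truncated 5' LTR and a self-inactivating ΔU3 3' LTR. It contains the Ψ packaging signal with a partial gag sequence, the Rev response element for Rev-dependent nuclear export of the genomic RNA, and the cPPT/CTS, which aids nuclear import in transduced cells. Within this unit, the constitutive EF-1α promoter drives the PIK3R1 open reading frame, which was introduced by Gateway recombination and is flanked by attB1 and attB2 sites. An HA epitope sequence (annotated as a fragment of a 3xHA tag) lies immediately upstream of the coding sequence, and a V5 tag is annotated downstream of attB2. The record does not confirm whether the V5 tag is translated in frame with the insert.

An EMCV IRES followed by EGFP allows the fluorescent reporter to be co-expressed from the same transcript, marking transduced cells, and a WPRE enhances transcript expression. No mammalian drug-selection marker is annotated. The construct is intended for lentiviral expression of this PIK3R1 variant in mammalian cells and comes from a study that systematically annotated the function of somatic cancer mutations.
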