Addgene plasmid #116587: pHAGE-PIK3R1-E439delE
Purpose: Lentiviral expression of PIK3R1 E439delE
Depositing lab: Gordon Mills & Kenneth Scott. Depositing organization: Baylor College of Medicine. Publication: Systematic Functional Annotation of Somatic Mutations in Cancer. Ng PK, Li J, Jeong KJ, Shao S, Chen H, Tsang YH, Sengupta S, Wang Z, Bhavana VH, Tran R, Soewito S, Minussi DC, Moreno D, Kong K, Dogruluk T, Lu H, Gao J, Tokheim C, Zhou DC, Johnson AM, Zeng J, Ip CKM, Ju Z, Wester M, Yu S, Li Y, Vellano CP, Schultz N, Karchin R, Ding L, Lu Y, Cheung LWT, Chen K, Shaw KR, Meric-Bernstam F, Scott KL, Yi S, Sahni N, Liang H, Mills GB. Cancer Cell. 2018 Mar 12;33(3):450-462.e10. doi: 10.1016/j.ccell.2018.01.021. PubMed 29533785.
Backbone
  Vector backbone: pHAGE
  Vector type: Lentiviral
Growth in bacteria
  Bacterial resistance: Ampicillin, 100 μg/mL
  Growth temperature: 37°C
  Growth strain: Stbl3
  Copy number: High Copy
Gene/Insert
  Gene/Insert name: PIK3R1
  Species: H. sapiens (human)
  Mutation: E439delE
  Entrez Gene: PIK3R1 (a.k.a. AGM7, GRB1, IMD36, p85, p85-ALPHA, p85alpha)
  Cloning method: Gateway Cloning
Terms and licenses: Academic/Nonprofit Terms; Industry Terms: Not Available to Industry
How to cite: pHAGE-PIK3R1-E439delE was a gift from Gordon Mills & Kenneth Scott (Addgene plasmid # 116587 ; http://n2t.net/addgene:116587 ; RRID:Addgene_116587)
