>Addgene plasmid #116587 | pHAGE-PIK3R1-E439delE | depositor partial sequence | sequence record 219462 | insert
ATGAGTGCTGAGGGGTACCAGTACAGAGCGCTGTATGATTATAAAAAGGAAAGAGAAGAAGATATTGACT
TGCACTTGGGTGACATATTGACTGTGAATAAAGGGTCCTTAGTAGCTCTTGGATTCAGTGATGGACAGGA
AGCCAGGCCTGAAGAAATTGGCTGGTTAAATGGCTATAATGAAACCACAGGGGAAAGGGGGGACTTTCCG
GGAACTTATGTAGAATATATTGGAAGGAAAAAAATCTCGCCTCCCACACCAAAGCCCCGGCCACCTCGGC
CTCTTCCTGTTGCACCAGGTTCTTCGAAAACTGAAGCAGATGTTGAACAACAAGCTTTGACTCTCCCGGA
TCTTGCAGAGCAGTTTGCCCCTCCTGACATTGCCCCGCCTCTTCTTATCAAGCTCGTGGAAGCCATTGAA
AAGAAAGGTCTGGAATGTTCAACTCTATACAGAACACAGAGCTCCAGCAACCTGGCAGAATTACGACAGC
TTCTTGATTGTGATACACCCTCCGTGGACTTGGAAATGATCGATGTGCACGTTTTGGCTGACGCTTTCAA
ACGCTATCTCCTGGACTTACCAAATCCTGTCATTCCAGCAGCCGTTTACAGTGAAATGATTTCTTTAGCT
CCAGAAGTACAAAGCTCCGAAGAATATATTCAGCTATTGAAGAAGCTTATTAGGTCGCCTAGCATACCTC
ATCAGTATTGGCTTACGCTTCAGTATTTGTTAAAACATTTCTTCAAGCTCTCTCAAACCTCCAGCAAAAA
TCTGTTGAATGCAAGAGTACTCTCTGAAATTTTCAGCCCTATGCTTTTCAGATTCTCAGCAGCCAGCTCT
GATAATACTGAAAACCTCATAAAAGTTATAGAAATTTTAATCTCAACTGAATGGAATGAACGACAGCCTG
CACCAGCACTGCCTCCTAAACCACCAAAACCTACTACTGTAGCCAACAACGGTATGAATAACAATATGTC
CTTACAAGATGCTGAATGGTACTGGGGAGATATCTCGAGGGAAGAAGTGAATGAAAAACTTCGAGATACA
GCAGACGGGACCTTTTTGGTACGAGATGCGTCTACTAAAATGCATGGTGATTATACTCTTACACTAAGGA
AAGGGGGAAATAACAAATTAATCAAAATATTTCATCGAGATGGGAAATATGGCTTCTCTGACCCATTAAC
CTTCAGTTCTGTGGTTGAATTAATAAACCACTACCGGAATGAATCTCTAGCTCAGTATAATCCCAAATTG
GATGTGAAATTACTTTATCCAGTATCCAAATACCAACAGGATCAAGTTGTCAAAGATAATATTGAAGCTG
TAGGGAAAAAATTACATGAATATAACACTCAGTTTCAAGAAAAAAGTCGAGAATATGATAGATTATATGA
AGAATATACCCGCACATCCCAGGAAATCCAAATGAAAAGGACAGCTATTGAAGCATTTAATGAAACCATA
AAAATATTTGAAGAACAGTGCCAGACCCAAGAGCGGTACAGCAAAGAATACATAGAAAAGTTTAAACGTG
AAGGCAATGAGAAAGAAATACAAAGGATTATGCATAATTATGATAAGTTGAAGTCTCGAATCAGTGAAAT
TATTGACAGTAGAAGAAGATTGGAAGAAGACTTGAAGAAGCAGGCAGCTGAGTATCGAGAAATTGACAAA
CGTATGAACAGCATTAAACCAGACCTTATCCAGCTGAGAAAGACGAGAGACCAATACTTGATGTGGTTGA
CTCAAAAAGGTGTTCGGCAAAAGAAGTTGAACGAGTGGTTGGGCAATGAAAACACTGAAGACCAATATTC
ACTGGTGGAAGATGATGAAGATTTGCCCCATCATGATGAGAAGACATGGAATGTTGGAAGCAGCAACCGA
AACAAAGCTGAAAACCTGTTGCGAGGGAAGCGAGATGGCACTTTTCTTGTCCGGGAGAGCAGTAAACAGG
GCTGCTATGCCTGCTCTGTAGTGGTGGACGGCGAAGTAAAGCATTGTGTCATAAACAAAACAGCAACTGG
CTATGGCTTTGCCGAGCCCTATAACTTGTACAGCTCTCTGAAAGAACTGGTGCTACATTACCAACACACC
TCCCTTGTGCAGCACAACGACTCCCTCAATGTCACACTAGCCTACCCAGTATATGCACAGCAGAGGCGAT
G
